Addgene plasmid #142669: TFORF0637
Purpose: Lentiviral vector for overexpressing transcription factor ORFs with unique 24-bp barcodes. Barcodes facilitate identification of transcription factors in pooled screens.
Depositing lab: Feng Zhang. Depositing organization: Broad Institute. Publication: A transcription factor atlas of directed differentiation. Joung J, Ma S, Tay T, Geiger-Schuller KR, Kirchgatterer PC, Verdine VK, Guo B, Arias-Garcia MA, Allen WE, Singh A, Kuksenko O, Abudayyeh OO, Gootenberg JS, Fu Z, Macrae RK, Buenrostro JD, Regev A, Zhang F. Cell. 2023 Jan 5;186(1):209-229.e26. doi: 10.1016/j.cell.2022.11.026. PubMed 36608654.
Backbone
  Vector backbone: pLX_TRC317
  Backbone manufacturer: Broad Institute Genetic Perturbation Platform
  Backbone size w/o insert (bp): 8264
  Vector type: Mammalian Expression, Lentiviral
  Selectable markers: Puromycin
Growth in bacteria
  Bacterial resistance: Ampicillin, 100 μg/mL
  Growth temperature: 37°C
  Growth strain: NEB Stable
  Copy number: High Copy
Gene/Insert
  Gene/Insert name: HOXC4
  Species: H. sapiens (human)
  Insert size (bp): 896
  Entrez Gene: HOXC4 (a.k.a. HOX3, HOX3E, cp19)
  Promoter: EF1a
  Cloning method: Unknown
  Sequencing primers: 5′ GGGTGGAGACTGAAGTTAGGCCAG; 3′ CACATAGCGTAAAAGGAGCAACATAG
Terms and licenses: Academic/Nonprofit Terms; Industry Terms: Not Available to Industry
Depositor comments: NM_014620,NM_153633,ENST00000303406,ENST00000430889 . The transcription factor ORF portion of this plasmid was synthesized by Genewiz. Please test multiple small colonies in case of plasmid recombination. To make this collection available in a timely manner, a portion of this collection was not fully sequenced by Addgene. If an Addgene verified full plasmid sequence is not available, please contact us prior to placing an order to request the full sequence.
How to cite: TFORF0637 was a gift from Feng Zhang (Addgene plasmid # 142669 ; http://n2t.net/addgene:142669 ; RRID:Addgene_142669)
