[The description below was written by a language model from this plasmid's Addgene catalogue record and pLannotate feature annotations shown in this document.]
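Description:
TFORF0637 is a third-generation-style, self-inactivating lentiviral expression plasmid built on the pLX_TRC317 backbone and carrying the human homeobox transcription factor HOXC4. It belongs to a barcoded transcription factor ORF collection in which each clone has a unique 24-bp barcode, so that the factor present in a given cell can be identified in pooled overexpression screens. In bacteria the plasmid is maintained by a high-copy ColE1/pUC origin and selected with ampicillin through the bla gene. An f1 origin and remnants of a lacZα/lac promoter cloning region flanked by T7 and T3 promoters are also present in the backbone. The depositor notes that the plasmid can recombine, as is common for LTR-containing vectors, and that the ORF portion was synthesized.

The viral genome is transcribed from an RSV promoter fused to a truncated HIV-1 5' LTR. It contains the Ψ packaging signal with a partial gag segment, the Rev response element for nuclear export of the full-length RNA, a cPPT/CTS and a ΔU3 3' LTR that inactivates LTR promoter activity after integration, followed by an SV40 polyadenylation signal. Two expression units lie between the LTRs. An SV40 early promoter/origin region drives puromycin N-acetyltransferase for selecting transduced mammalian cells, and the strong constitutive EF-1α promoter drives the HOXC4 coding sequence. A WPRE downstream enhances transcript stability and expression. The barcode is not annotated in the feature table; a short U6-like fragment between the ORF and WPRE is the only feature called in that interval. The construct is intended for producing lentivirus to overexpress HOXC4, for example in directed-differentiation screens.
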