Features (pLannotate 1.2.2; 31 found; start..end, strand, type, name):
      5..231     +  promoter       RSV promoter: Rous sarcoma virus enhancer/promoter
    232..412     +  LTR            5' LTR (truncated): truncated 5' long terminal repeat (LTR) from HIV-1
    459..584     +  misc_feature   HIV-1 Ψ: packaging signal of human immunodeficiency virus type 1
    568..931     +  CDS            HIV-1 gag (fragment): gag protein from human immunodeficiency virus 1; gag
   1077..1310    +  misc_feature   RRE: The Rev response element (RRE) of HIV-1 allows for Rev-dependent mRNA export from the nucleus to the cytoplasm.
   1687..1713    +  CDS            Rev (fragment): human immunodeficiency virus 1 (HIV-1) Rev protein; rev; enhances nuclear export of unspliced and incompletely spliced viral mRNAs
   1720..1743    +  promoter       SV40 promoter (fragment): SV40 early promoter
   1744..1815    +  promoter       SV40 promoter (fragment): SV40 enhancer and early promoter
   1839..1974    +  rep_origin     SV40 ori: SV40 origin of replication
   2020..2616    +  CDS            PuroR (fragment): puromycin N-acetyltransferase; pac from Streptomyces; confers resistance to puromycin
   2665..2782    +  misc_feature   cPPT/CTS: central polypurine tract and central termination sequence of HIV-1
   2847..2913    +  CDS            small t antigen (fragment): SV40 (simian virus 40) small t antigen
   2920..4098    +  promoter       EF-1α promoter: strong constitutive promoter for human elongation factor EF-1α
   4115..4906    +  CDS            HOXC4: HXC4_HUMAN - Also known as HOX3E. Experimental evidence at protein level: Swiss-Prot protein existence level 1. Sequence-specific transcription factor which is part of a developmental regulatory system that provides cells with specific positional identities on the anterior-posterior axis. From Homo sapiens (Human).
   4922..4975    +  promoter       U6 promoter (fragment): RNA polymerase III promoter for human U6 snRNA
   5017..5605    +  misc_feature   WPRE: woodchuck hepatitis virus posttranscriptional regulatory element
   5656..5675    +  misc_feature   cPPT/CTS (fragment): central polypurine tract and central termination sequence of HIV-1
   5677..5910    +  LTR            3' LTR (ΔU3): self-inactivating 3' long terminal repeat (LTR) from HIV-1
   5988..6109    +  polyA_signal   SV40 poly(A) signal: SV40 polyadenylation signal
   6149..6284    +  rep_origin     SV40 ori: SV40 origin of replication
   6305..6323    -  promoter       T7 promoter: promoter for bacteriophage T7 RNA polymerase
   6331..6486    +  CDS            lacZα (fragment): LacZα fragment of β-galactosidase; lacZ fragment
   6491..6919    +  rep_origin     f1 ori (sequence partly withheld): f1 bacteriophage origin of replication; arrow indicates direction of (+) strand synthesis
   6972..7076    +  promoter       AmpR promoter: bla
   7077..7937    +  CDS            AmpR: β-lactamase; bla; confers resistance to ampicillin, carbenicillin, and related antibiotics
   8108..8696    +  rep_origin     ori: high-copy-number ColE1/pMB1/pBR322/pUC origin of replication
   8879..8971    +  CDS            lacI (fragment): lac repressor; lacI; The lac repressor binds to the lac operator to inhibit transcription in E. coli. This inhibition can be relieved by adding lactose or isopropyl-β-D-thiogalactopyranoside (IPTG).
   8984..9005    +  protein_bind   CAP binding site: CAP binding activates transcription in the presence of cAMP. E. coli catabolite activator protein
   9020..9050    +  promoter       lac promoter: promoter for the E. coli lac operon
   9058..9074    +  protein_bind   lac operator: The lac repressor binds to the lac operator to inhibit transcription in E. coli. This inhibition can be relieved by adding lactose or isopropyl-β-D-thiogalactopyranoside (IPTG). lac repressor encoded by lacI
   9119..9137    +  promoter       T3 promoter: promoter for bacteriophage T3 RNA polymerase
>Addgene plasmid #142669 | TFORF0637 | addgene full sequence | sequence record 391457 | Addgene NGS Result
TTAATGTAGTCTTATGCAATACTCTTGTAGTCTTGCAACATGGTAACGATGAGTTAGCAACATGCCTTAC
AAGGAGAGAAAAAGCACCGTGCATGCCGATTGGTGGAAGTAAGGTGGTACGATCGTGCCTTATTAGGAAG
GCAACAGACGGGTCTGACATGGATTGGACGAACCACTGAATTGCCGCATTGCAGAGATATTGTATTTAAG
TGCCTAGCTCGATACATAAACGGGTCTCTCTGGTTAGACCAGATCTGAGCCTGGGAGCTCTCTGGCTAAC
TAGGGAACCCACTGCTTAAGCCTCAATAAAGCTTGCCTTGAGTGCTTCAAGTAGTGTGTGCCCGTCTGTT
GTGTGACTCTGGTAACTAGAGATCCCTCAGACCCTTTTAGTCAGTGTGGAAAATCTCTAGCAGTGGCGCC
CGAACAGGGACTTGAAAGCGAAAGGGAAACCAGAGGAGCTCTCTCGACGCAGGACTCGGCTTGCTGAAGC
GCGCACGGCAAGAGGCGAGGGGCGGCGACTGGTGAGTACGCCAAAAATTTTGACTAGCGGAGGCTAGAAG
GAGAGAGATGGGTGCGAGAGCGTCAGTATTAAGCGGGGGAGAATTAGATCGCGATGGGAAAAAATTCGGT
TAAGGCCAGGGGGAAAGAAAAAATATAAATTAAAACATATAGTATGGGCAAGCAGGGAGCTAGAACGATT
CGCAGTTAATCCTGGCCTGTTAGAAACATCAGAAGGCTGTAGACAAATACTGGGACAGCTACAACCATCC
CTTCAGACAGGATCAGAAGAACTTAGATCATTATATAATACAGTAGCAACCCTCTATTGTGTGCATCAAA
GGATAGAGATAAAAGACACCAAGGAAGCTTTAGACAAGATAGAGGAAGAGCAAAACAAAAGTAAGACCAC
CGCACAGCAAGCGGCCGCTGATCTTCAGACCTGGAGGAGGAGATATGAGGGACAATTGGAGAAGTGAATT
ATATAAATATAAAGTAGTAAAAATTGAACCATTAGGAGTAGCACCCACCAAGGCAAAGAGAAGAGTGGTG
CAGAGAGAAAAAAGAGCAGTGGGAATAGGAGCTTTGTTCCTTGGGTTCTTGGGAGCAGCAGGAAGCACTA
TGGGCGCAGCGTCAATGACGCTGACGGTACAGGCCAGACAATTATTGTCTGGTATAGTGCAGCAGCAGAA
CAATTTGCTGAGGGCTATTGAGGCGCAACAGCATCTGTTGCAACTCACAGTCTGGGGCATCAAGCAGCTC
CAGGCAAGAATCCTGGCTGTGGAAAGATACCTAAAGGATCAACAGCTCCTGGGGATTTGGGGTTGCTCTG
GAAAACTCATTTGCACCACTGCTGTGCCTTGGAATGCTAGTTGGAGTAATAAATCTCTGGAACAGATTTG
GAATCACACGACCTGGATGGAGTGGGACAGAGAAATTAACAATTACACAAGCTTAATACACTCCTTAATT
GAAGAATCGCAAAACCAGCAAGAAAAGAATGAACAAGAATTATTGGAATTAGATAAATGGGCAAGTTTGT
GGAATTGGTTTAACATAACAAATTGGCTGTGGTATATAAAATTATTCATAATGATAGTAGGAGGCTTGGT
AGGTTTAAGAATAGTTTTTGCTGTACTTTCTATAGTGAATAGAGTTAGGCAGGGATATTCACCATTATCG
TTTCAGACCCACCTCCCAACCCCGAGGGGACCCATGCATTGCATCTCAATTAGTCAGCAACCAGGTGTGG
AAAGTCCCCAGGCTCCCCAGCAGGCAGAAGTATGCAAAGCATGCGTCTCAATTAGTCAGCAACCATAGTC
CCGCCCCTAACTCCGCCCATCCCGCCCCTAACTCCGCCCAGTTCCGCCCATTCTCCGCCCCATGGCTGAC
TAATTTTTTTTATTTATGCAGAGGCCGAGGCCGCCTCGGCCTCTGAGCTATTCCAGAAGTAGTGAGGAGG
CTTTTTTGGAGGCCTAGGCTTTTGCAAAAAGCTTTCTAGAGGTACCACCGGAGCTTACCATGACCGAGTA
CAAGCCCACGGTGCGCCTCGCCACCCGCGACGACGTCCCCAGGGCCGTACGCACCCTCGCCGCCGCGTTC
GCCGACTACCCCGCCACGCGCCACACCGTCGATCCGGACCGCCACATCGAGCGGGTCACCGAGCTGCAAG
AACTCTTCCTCACGCGCGTCGGGCTCGACATCGGCAAGGTGTGGGTCGCGGACGACGGCGCCGCCGTGGC
GGTCTGGACCACGCCGGAGAGCGTCGAAGCGGGGGCGGTGTTCGCCGAGATCGGCCCGCGCATGGCCGAG
TTGAGCGGTTCCCGGCTGGCCGCGCAGCAACAGATGGAAGGCCTCCTGGCGCCGCACCGGCCCAAGGAGC
CCGCGTGGTTCCTGGCCACCGTCGGCGTCTCGCCCGACCACCAGGGCAAGGGTCTGGGCAGCGCCGTCGT
GCTCCCCGGAGTGGAGGCGGCCGAGCGCGCCGGGGTGCCCGCCTTCCTGGAGACCTCCGCGCCCCGCAAC
CTCCCCTTCTACGAGCGGCTCGGCTTCACCGTCACCGCCGACGTCGAGGTGCCCGAAGGACCGCGCACCT
GGTGCATGACCCGCAAGCCCGGTGCCAGTTAACGAATTCTAGATCTTGAGACAAATGGCAGTATTCATCC
ACAATTTTAAAAGAAAAGGGGGGATTGGGGGGTACAGTGCAGGGGAAAGAATAGTAGACATAATAGCAAC
AGACATACAAACTAAAGAATTACAAAAACAAATTACAAAAATTCAAAATTTTCGGGTTTATTACAGGGAC
AGCAGAGATCCACTTTGGCGCCGGCTCGAGGCCTGCAGGTGCAAAGATGGATAAAGTTTTAAACAGAGAG
GAATCTTTGCAGCTAATGGACCTTCTAGGTCTTGAAAGGAGTGGGAATTGGCTCCGGTGCCCGTCAGTGG
GCAGAGCGCACATCGCCCACAGTCCCCGAGAAGTTGGGGGGAGGGGTCGGCAATTGAACCGGTGCCTAGA
GAAGGTGGCGCGGGGTAAACTGGGAAAGTGATGTCGTGTACTGGCTCCGCCTTTTTCCCGAGGGTGGGGG
AGAACCGTATATAAGTGCAGTAGTCGCCGTGAACGTTCTTTTTCGCAACGGGTTTGCCGCCAGAACACAG
GTAAGTGCCGTGTGTGGTTCCCGCGGGCCTGGCCTCTTTACGGGTTATGGCCCTTGCGTGCCTTGAATTA
CTTCCACCTGGCTGCAGTACGTGATTCTTGATCCCGAGCTTCGGGTTGGAAGTGGGTGGGAGAGTTCGAG
GCCTTGCGCTTAAGGAGCCCCTTCGCCTCGTGCTTGAGTTGAGGCCTGGCCTGGGCGCTGGGGCCGCCGC
GTGCGAATCTGGTGGCACCTTCGCGCCTGTCTCGCTGCTTTCGATAAGTCTCTAGCCATTTAAAATTTTT
GATGACCTGCTGCGACGCTTTTTTTCTGGCAAGATAGTCTTGTAAATGCGGGCCAAGATCTGCACACTGG
TATTTCGGTTTTTGGGGCCGCGGGCGGCGACGGGGCCCGTGCGTCCCAGCGCACATGTTCGGCGAGGCGG
GGCCTGCGAGCGCGGCCACCGAGAATCGGACGGGGGTAGTCTCAAGCTGGCCGGCCTGCTCTGGTGCCTG
GCCTCGCGCCGCCGTGTATCGCCCCGCCCTGGGCGGCAAGGCTGGCCCGGTCGGCACCAGTTGCGTGAGC
GGAAAGATGGCCGCTTCCCGGCCCTGCTGCAGGGAGCTCAAAATGGAGGACGCGGCGCTCGGGAGAGCGG
GCGGGTGAGTCACCCACACAAAGGAAAAGGGCCTTTCCGTCCTCAGCCGTCGCTTCATGTGACTCCACGG
AGTACCGGGCGCCGTCCAGGCACCTCGATTAGTTCTCGAGCTTTTGGAGTACGTCGTCTTTAGGTTGGGG
GGAGGGGTTTTATGCGATGGAGTTTCCCCACACTGAGTGGGTGGAGACTGAAGTTAGGCCAGCTTGGCAC
TTGATGTAATTCTCCTTGGAATTTGCCCTTTTTGAGTTTGGATCTTGGTTCATTCTCAAGCCTCAGACAG
TGGTTCAAAGTTTTTTTCTTCCATTTCAGGTGTCGTGAGGCTAGCACCGCCACCATGATCATGAGCTCGT
ATTTGATGGACTCTAACTACATCGATCCGAAATTTCCTCCATGCGAAGAATATTCGCAAAATAGCTACAT
CCCTGAACACAGTCCGGAATATTACGGCCGGACCAGGGAATCGGGATTCCAGCATCACCACCAGGAGCTG
TACCCACCACCGCCTCCGCGCCCTAGCTACCCTGAGCGCCAGTATAGCTGCACCAGTCTCCAGGGGCCCG
GCAATTCGCGAGGCCACGGGCCGGCCCAGGCGGGCCACCACCACCCCGAGAAATCACAGTCGCTCTGCGA
GCCGGCGCCTCTCTCAGGCGCCTCCGCCTCCCCGTCCCCAGCCCCGCCAGCCTGCAGCCAGCCAGCCCCC
GACCATCCCTCCAGCGCCGCCAGCAAGCAACCCATAGTCTACCCATGGATGAAAAAAATTCACGTTAGCA
CGGTGAACCCCAATTATAACGGAGGGGAACCCAAGCGCTCGAGGACAGCCTATACCCGGCAGCAAGTCCT
GGAATTAGAGAAAGAGTTTCATTACAACCGCTACCTGACCCGAAGGAGAAGGATCGAGATCGCCCACTCG
CTGTGCCTCTCTGAGAGGCAGATCAAAATCTGGTTCCAAAACCGTCGCATGAAATGGAAGAAGGACCACC
GACTCCCCAACACCAAAGTCAGGTCAGCACCCCCGGCCGGCGCTGCGCCCAGCACCCTTTCGGCAGCTAC
CCCGGGTACTTCTGAAGACCACTCCCAGAGCGCCACGCCGCCGGAGCAGCAACGGGCAGAGGACATTACC
AGGTTATAGTAATGAACTAGTCCGTAACTTGAAAGTATTTCGATTTCTTGGCTTTATATATCTTGTGGAA
AGGACGAAATGCGTGATAGAACCGATACTGGACGCGTTAAGTCGACAATCAACCTCTGGATTACAAAATT
TGTGAAAGATTGACTGGTATTCTTAACTATGTTGCTCCTTTTACGCTATGTGGATACGCTGCTTTAATGC
CTTTGTATCATGCTATTGCTTCCCGTATGGCTTTCATTTTCTCCTCCTTGTATAAATCCTGGTTGCTGTC
TCTTTATGAGGAGTTGTGGCCCGTTGTCAGGCAACGTGGCGTGGTGTGCACTGTGTTTGCTGACGCAACC
CCCACTGGTTGGGGCATTGCCACCACCTGTCAGCTCCTTTCCGGGACTTTCGCTTTCCCCCTCCCTATTG
CCACGGCGGAACTCATCGCCGCCTGCCTTGCCCGCTGCTGGACAGGGGCTCGGCTGTTGGGCACTGACAA
TTCCGTGGTGTTGTCGGGGAAATCATCGTCCTTTCCTTGGCTGCTCGCCTGTGTTGCCACCTGGATTCTG
CGCGGGACGTCCTTCTGCTACGTCCCTTCGGCCCTCAATCCAGCGGACCTTCCTTCCCGCGGCCTGCTGC
CGGCTCTGCGGCCTCTTCCGCGTCTTCGCCTTCGCCCTCAGACGAGTCGGATCTCCCTTTGGGCCGCCTC
CCCGCGTCGACTTTAAGACCAATGACTTACAAGGCAGCTGTAGATCTTAGCCACTTTTTAAAAGAAAAGG
GGGGACTGGAAGGGCTAATTCACTCCCAACGAAGACAAGATCTGCTTTTTGCTTGTACTGGGTCTCTCTG
GTTAGACCAGATCTGAGCCTGGGAGCTCTCTGGCTAACTAGGGAACCCACTGCTTAAGCCTCAATAAAGC
TTGCCTTGAGTGCTTCAAGTAGTGTGTGCCCGTCTGTTGTGTGACTCTGGTAACTAGAGATCCCTCAGAC
CCTTTTAGTCAGTGTGGAAAATCTCTAGCAGTACGTATAGTAGTTCATGTCATCTTATTATTCAGTATTT
ATAACTTGCAAAGAAATGAATATCAGAGAGTGAGAGGAACTTGTTTATTGCAGCTTATAATGGTTACAAA
TAAAGCAATAGCATCACAAATTTCACAAATAAAGCATTTTTTTCACTGCATTCTAGTTGTGGTTTGTCCA
AACTCATCAATGTATCTTATCATGTCTGGCTCTAGCTATCCCGCCCCTAACTCCGCCCATCCCGCCCCTA
ACTCCGCCCAGTTCCGCCCATTCTCCGCCCCATGGCTGACTAATTTTTTTTATTTATGCAGAGGCCGAGG
CCGCCTCGGCCTCTGAGCTATTCCAGAAGTAGTGAGGAGGCTTTTTTGGAGGCCTAGGGACGTACCCAAT
TCGCCCTATAGTGAGTCGTATTACGCGCGCTCACTGGCCGTCGTTTTACAACGTCGTGACTGGGAAAACC
CTGGCGTTACCCAACTTAATCGCCTTGCAGCACATCCCCCTTTCGCCAGCTGGCGTAATAGCGAAGAGGC
CCGCACCGATCGCCCTTCCCAACAGTTGCGCAGCCTGAATGGCGAATGGG
[124 nt withheld, positions 6491-6614]
C
[91 nt withheld, positions 6616-6706]
A
[49 nt withheld, positions 6708-6756]
CCTTTGACGTTGGAGTCCACGTTCTTT
[37 nt withheld, positions 6784-6820]
ACCCTATCTCGGTCTATTCTTTTGATTTATAAGGGATTTTGCCGATTTCGGCCTATTGGTTAAAAAATGA
GCTGATTTAACAAAAATTTAACGCGAATTTTAACAAAATATTAACGCTTACAATTTAGGTGGCACTTTTC
GGGGAAATGTGCGCGGAACCCCTATTTGTTTATTTTTCTAAATACATTCAAATATGTATCCGCTCATGAG
ACAATAACCCTGATAAATGCTTCAATAATATTGAAAAAGGAAGAGTATGAGTATTCAACATTTCCGTGTC
GCCCTTATTCCCTTTTTTGCGGCATTTTGCCTTCCTGTTTTTGCTCACCCAGAAACGCTGGTGAAAGTAA
AAGATGCTGAAGATCAGTTGGGTGCACGAGTGGGTTACATCGAACTGGATCTCAACAGCGGTAAGATCCT
TGAGAGTTTTCGCCCCGAAGAACGTTTTCCAATGATGAGCACTTTTAAAGTTCTGCTATGTGGCGCGGTA
TTATCCCGTATTGACGCCGGGCAAGAGCAACTCGGTCGCCGCATACACTATTCTCAGAATGACTTGGTTG
AGTACTCACCAGTCACAGAAAAGCATCTTACGGATGGCATGACAGTAAGAGAATTATGCAGTGCTGCCAT
AACCATGAGTGATAACACTGCGGCCAACTTACTTCTGACAACGATCGGAGGACCGAAGGAGCTAACCGCT
TTTTTGCACAACATGGGGGATCATGTAACTCGCCTTGATCGTTGGGAACCGGAGCTGAATGAAGCCATAC
CAAACGACGAGCGTGACACCACGATGCCTGTAGCAATGGCAACAACGTTGCGCAAACTATTAACTGGCGA
ACTACTTACTCTAGCTTCCCGGCAACAATTAATAGACTGGATGGAGGCGGATAAAGTTGCAGGACCACTT
CTGCGCTCGGCCCTTCCGGCTGGCTGGTTTATTGCTGATAAATCTGGAGCCGGTGAGCGTGGGTCTCGCG
GTATCATTGCAGCACTGGGGCCAGATGGTAAGCCCTCCCGTATCGTAGTTATCTACACGACGGGGAGTCA
GGCAACTATGGATGAACGAAATAGACAGATCGCTGAGATAGGTGCCTCACTGATTAAGCATTGGTAACTG
TCAGACCAAGTTTACTCATATATACTTTAGATTGATTTAAAACTTCATTTTTAATTTAAAAGGATCTAGG
TGAAGATCCTTTTTGATAATCTCATGACCAAAATCCCTTAACGTGAGTTTTCGTTCCACTGAGCGTCAGA
CCCCGTAGAAAAGATCAAAGGATCTTCTTGAGATCCTTTTTTTCTGCGCGTAATCTGCTGCTTGCAAACA
AAAAAACCACCGCTACCAGCGGTGGTTTGTTTGCCGGATCAAGAGCTACCAACTCTTTTTCCGAAGGTAA
CTGGCTTCAGCAGAGCGCAGATACCAAATACTGTTCTTCTAGTGTAGCCGTAGTTAGGCCACCACTTCAA
GAACTCTGTAGCACCGCCTACATACCTCGCTCTGCTAATCCTGTTACCAGTGGCTGCTGCCAGTGGCGAT
AAGTCGTGTCTTACCGGGTTGGACTCAAGACGATAGTTACCGGATAAGGCGCAGCGGTCGGGCTGAACGG
GGGGTTCGTGCACACAGCCCAGCTTGGAGCGAACGACCTACACCGAACTGAGATACCTACAGCGTGAGCT
ATGAGAAAGCGCCACGCTTCCCGAAGGGAGAAAGGCGGACAGGTATCCGGTAAGCGGCAGGGTCGGAACA
GGAGAGCGCACGAGGGAGCTTCCAGGGGGAAACGCCTGGTATCTTTATAGTCCTGTCGGGTTTCGCCACC
TCTGACTTGAGCGTCGATTTTTGTGATGCTCGTCAGGGGGGCGGAGCCTATGGAAAAACGCCAGCAACGC
GGCCTTTTTACGGTTCCTGGCCTTTTGCTGGCCTTTTGCTCACATGTTCTTTCCTGCGTTATCCCCTGAT
TCTGTGGATAACCGTATTACCGCCTTTGAGTGAGCTGATACCGCTCGCCGCAGCCGAACGACCGAGCGCA
GCGAGTCAGTGAGCGAGGAAGCGGAAGAGCGCCCAATACGCAAACCGCCTCTCCCCGCGCGTTGGCCGAT
TCATTAATGCAGCTGGCACGACAGGTTTCCCGACTGGAAAGCGGGCAGTGAGCGCAACGCAATTAATGTG
AGTTAGCTCACTCATTAGGCACCCCAGGCTTTACACTTTATGCTTCCGGCTCGTATGTTGTGTGGAATTG
TGAGCGGATAACAATTTCACACAGGAAACAGCTATGACCATGATTACGCCAAGCGCGCAATTAACCCTCA
CTAAAGGGAACAAAAGCTGGAGCTGCAAGC
