>Addgene plasmid #142669 | TFORF0637 | depositor partial sequence | sequence record 280145 | Insert
ACCGCCACCATGATCATGAGCTCGTATTTGATGGACTCTAACTACATCGATCCGAAATTTCCTCCATGCG
AAGAATATTCGCAAAATAGCTACATCCCTGAACACAGTCCGGAATATTACGGCCGGACCAGGGAATCGGG
ATTCCAGCATCACCACCAGGAGCTGTACCCACCACCGCCTCCGCGCCCTAGCTACCCTGAGCGCCAGTAT
AGCTGCACCAGTCTCCAGGGGCCCGGCAATTCGCGAGGCCACGGGCCGGCCCAGGCGGGCCACCACCACC
CCGAGAAATCACAGTCGCTCTGCGAGCCGGCGCCTCTCTCAGGCGCCTCCGCCTCCCCGTCCCCAGCCCC
GCCAGCCTGCAGCCAGCCAGCCCCCGACCATCCCTCCAGCGCCGCCAGCAAGCAACCCATAGTCTACCCA
TGGATGAAAAAAATTCACGTTAGCACGGTGAACCCCAATTATAACGGAGGGGAACCCAAGCGCTCGAGGA
CAGCCTATACCCGGCAGCAAGTCCTGGAATTAGAGAAAGAGTTTCATTACAACCGCTACCTGACCCGAAG
GAGAAGGATCGAGATCGCCCACTCGCTGTGCCTCTCTGAGAGGCAGATCAAAATCTGGTTCCAAAACCGT
CGCATGAAATGGAAGAAGGACCACCGACTCCCCAACACCAAAGTCAGGTCAGCACCCCCGGCCGGCGCTG
CGCCCAGCACCCTTTCGGCAGCTACCCCGGGTACTTCTGAAGACCACTCCCAGAGCGCCACGCCGCCGGA
GCAGCAACGGGCAGAGGACATTACCAGGTTATAGTAATGAACTAGTCCGTAACTTGAAAGTATTTCGATT
TCTTGGCTTTATATATCTTGTGGAAAGGACGAAATGCGTGATAGAACCGATACTGG
