>Addgene plasmid #142669 | TFORF0637 | depositor partial sequence | sequence record 280146 | Barcode
AATGCGTGATAGAACCGATACTGG
